>Addgene plasmid #236491 | pAPInt-mScarlet-Nat | addgene full sequence | sequence record 468399 | Addgene NGS Result
TGGGAACCGGAGCTGAATGAAGCCATACCAAACGACGAGCGTGACACCACGATGCCTGTAGCAATGGCAA
CAACGTTGCGCAAACTATTAACTGGCGAACTACTTACTCTAGCTTCCCGGCAACAATTAATAGACTGGAT
GGAGGCGGATAAAGTTGCAGGACCACTTCTGCGCTCGGCCCTTCCGGCTGGCTGGTTTATTGCTGATAAA
TCTGGAGCCGGTGAGCGTGGGTCTCGCGGTATCATTGCAGCACTGGGGCCAGATGGTAAGCCCTCCCGTA
TCGTAGTTATCTACACGACGGGGAGTCAGGCAACTATGGATGAACGAAATAGACAGATCGCTGAGATAGG
TGCCTCACTGATTAAGCATTGGTAACTGTCAGACCAAGTTTACTCATATATACTTTAGATTGATTTAAAA
CTTCATTTTTAATTTAAAAGGATCTAGGTGAAGATCCTTTTTGATAATCTCATGACCAAAATCCCTTAAC
GTGAGTTTTCGTTCCACTGAGCGTCAGACCCCGTAGAAAAGATCAAAGGATCTTCTTGAGATCCTTTTTT
TCTGCGCGTAATCTGCTGCTTGCAAACAAAAAAACCACCGCTACCAGCGGTGGTTTGTTTGCCGGATCAA
GAGCTACCAACTCTTTTTCCGAAGGTAACTGGCTTCAGCAGAGCGCAGATACCAAATACTGTTCTTCTAG
TGTAGCCGTAGTTAGGCCACCACTTCAAGAACTCTGTAGCACCGCCTACATACCTCGCTCTGCTAATCCT
GTTACCAGTGGCTGCTGCCAGTGGCGATAAGTCGTGTCTTACCGGGTTGGACTCAAGACGATAGTTACCG
GATAAGGCGCAGCGGTCGGGCTGAACGGGGGGTTCGTGCACACAGCCCAGCTTGGAGCGAACGACCTACA
CCGAACTGAGATACCTACAGCGTGAGCTATGAGAAAGCGCCACGCTTCCCGAAGGGAGAAAGGCGGACAG
GTATCCGGTAAGCGGCAGGGTCGGAACAGGAGAGCGCACGAGGGAGCTTCCAGGGGGAAACGCCTGGTAT
CTTTATAGTCCTGTCGGGTTTCGCCACCTCTGACTTGAGCGTCGATTTTTGTGATGCTCGTCAGGGGGGC
GGAGCCTATGGAAAAACGCCAGCAACGCGGCCTTTTTACGGTTCCTGGCCTTTTGCTGGCCTTTTGCTCA
CATGTTCTTTCCTGCGTTATCCCCTGATTCTGTGGATAACCGTATTACCGCCTTTGAGTGAGCTGATACC
GCTCGCCGCAGCCGAACGACCGAGCGCAGCGAGTCAGTGAGCGAGGAAGCGGAAGAGCGCCCAATACGCA
AACCGCCTCTCCCCGCGCGTTGGCCGATTCATTAATGCAGGTTAACCTGGCTTATCGAAATTAATACGAC
TCACTATAGGGAGACCGGCAGATCCGCGGCCGCATAGGCCACTAGTGGATCTGCAGTATAGCGACCAGCA
TTCACATACGATTGACGCATGATATTACTTTCTGCGCACTTAACTTCGCATCTGGGCAGATGATGTCGAG
GCGAAAAAAAATATAAATCACGCTAACATTTGATTAAAATAGAACAACTACAATATAAAAAAACTATACA
AATGACAAGTTCTTGAAAACAAGAATCTTTTTATTGTCAGTACTGATTAGGGGCAGGGCATGCTCATGTA
GAGCGCCTGCTCGCCGTCCGAGGCGGTGCCGTCGTACAGGGCGGTGTCCAGGCCGCAGAGGGTGAACCCC
ATCCGCCGGTACGCGTGGATCGCCGGTGCGTTGACGTTGGTGACCTCCAGCCAGAGGTGCCCGGCGCCCC
GCTCGCGGGCGAACTCCGTCGCGAGCCCCATCAACGCGCGCCCGACCCCGTGCCCCCGGTGCTCCGGGGC
GACCTCGATGTCCTCGACGGTCAGCCGGCGGTTCCAGCCGGAGTACGAGACGACCACGAAGCCCGCCAGG
TCGCCGTCGTCCCCGTACGCGACGAACGTCCGGGAGTCCGGGTCGCCGTCCTCCCCGTCGTCCGATTCGT
CGTCCGATTCGTCGTCGGGGAACACCTTGGTCAGGGGCGGGTCCACCGGCACCTCCCGCAGGGTGAAGCC
GTCCCCGGTGGCGGTGACGCGGAAGACGGTGTCGGTGGTGAAGGACCCATCCAGTGCCTCGATGGCCTCG
GCGTCCCCCGGGACACTGGTGCGGTACCGGTAAGCCGTGTCGTCAAGAGTGGTACCCATGAATTCTGCTG
TGTAAGGTGTGCGTGAGAGAGAGGGTCGTGAGTGAGTCTTGAAGAGAAACGTCAAAGCTTGAAGCGTAGC
AGAATACGGAAAACGACTTGGGGGAATGGCGAGGAGCGTCGCCTTTTATGCTCCAAGCGGAGACGATGAG
GCCGATATTACAGTGGCTTAGTAGCGTGTACAATATTTCCATAAAAGGCTACATGGTGAGTTTTTCACGT
GACCGTAATTAGTCCCAATTAGGCTTTATTGTATATTGCTACTAAGCATCGTTAAATGACCTGCTCGAAG
CTTCGTCTATAAAAGGCGGGCGTGTGTGCGCTTCCCCCGCTACGTCTTTTTCACAAACACTTTGCGACTT
GACCAAGACCTTTCACCCGCACCACCCTGTTATCCCTAGCGGATCTGCCGGTAGAGGTGTGGTCAATAAG
AGCGACCTCATACTATACCTGAGAAAGCAACCTGACCTACAGGAAAGAGTTACTCAAGAATAAGAATTTT
CGTTTTAAAACCTAAGAGTCACTTTAAAATTTGTATACACTTATTTTTTTTATAACTTATTTAATAATAA
AAATCATAAATCATAAGAAATTCGCTTATTTAGAAGTGGCGCTCTAGATTCACTTGTAGAGCTCGTCCAT
GCCGCCGGTAGAGTGGCGGCCCTCAGAGCGCTCGTATTGCTCGACGACGGTGTAGTCCTCGTTGTGAGAG
GTGATGTCGAGCTTGCGGTCGACGTTGTAGGCGCCAGGCATTTGGACAGGCTTCTTGGCCTTGTAGGTGG
TCTTGAAGTCGGCGAGGTAGCGGCCGCCGTCCTTGAGGCGGAGGGCCATCTTGATGTCGCCCTTGAGGAC
GCCGTCCTCAGGGTAGAGGCGCTCGGTAGAGGCCTCCCAGCCCATTGTCTTCTTTTGCATGACAGGGCCG
TCAGGAGGGAAGTTGGTGCCGCGGAGCTTGACCTTGTAGATGAGGGTGCCGTCCTCGAGAGAGGTGTCTT
GGGTGACGGTGACGGCGCCGCCGTCCTCGAAGTTCATGACGCGCTCCCACTTGAAGCCCTCAGGGAAAGA
TTGCTTGTAGTAGTCAGGGATGTCGGCAGGGTGCTTGGTGAAGGCGCGAGAGCCGTACATGAATTGAGGA
GAGAGGATGTCCCAAGAGAAAGGGAGAGGGCCGCCCTTGGTGACCTTGAGCTTGGCGGTTTGGGTGCCCT
CGTAAGGGCGGCCCTCGCCCTCGCCCTCGATCTCGAACTCGTGGCCGTTCATAGAGCCCTCCATGTGGAC
CTTGAAGCGCATGAACTCCTTGATGACGGCCTCGCCCTTAGAGACCATGGTACCAGAACCAGAACCAGCA
CCGTCACCGATCCGTCGACCTGCAGCGTACGAAGCTTCAGCTGGCGGCCGCGTTCTATAGTGTCACCTAA
ATCGTATGTGTATGATACATAAGGTTATGTATTAATTGTAGCCGCGTTCTAACGACAATATGTCCATATG
GTGCACTCTCAGTACAATCTGCTCTGATGCCGCATAGTTAAGCCAGCCCCGACACCCGCCAACACCCGCT
GACGCGCCCTGACGGGCTTGTCTGCTCCCGGCATCCGCTTACAGACAAGCTGTGACCGTCTCCGGGAGCT
GCATGTGTCAGAGGTTTTCACCGTCATCACCGAAACGCGCGAGACGAAAGGGCCTCGTGATACGCCTATT
TTTATAGGTTAATGTCATGATAATAATGGTTTCTTAGACGTCAGGTGGCACTTTTCGGGGAAATGTGCGC
GGAACCCCTATTTGTTTATTTTTCTAAATACATTCAAATATGTATCCGCTCATGAGACAATAACCCTGAT
AAATGCTTCAATAATATTGAAAAAGGAAGAGTATGAGTATTCAACATTTCCGTGTCGCCCTTATTCCCTT
TTTTGCGGCATTTTGCCTTCCTGTTTTTGCTCACCCAGAAACGCTGGTGAAAGTAAAAGATGCTGAAGAT
CAGTTGGGTGCACGAGTGGGTTACATCGAACTGGATCTCAACAGCGGTAAGATCCTTGAGAGTTTTCGCC
CCGAAGAACGTTTTCCAATGATGAGCACTTTTAAAGTTCTGCTATGTGGCGCGGTATTATCCCGTATTGA
CGCCGGGCAAGAGCAACTCGGTCGCCGCATACACTATTCTCAGAATGACTTGGTTGAGTACTCACCAGTC
ACAGAAAAGCATCTTACGGATGGCATGACAGTAAGAGAATTATGCAGTGCTGCCATAACCATGAGTGATA
ACACTGCGGCCAACTTACTTCTGACAACGATCGGAGGACCGAAGGAGCTAACCGCTTTTTTGCACAACAT
GGGGGATCATGTAACTCGCCTTGATCGT
Features (pLannotate 1.2.2; 12 found; start..end, strand, type, name):
    546..1134    +  rep_origin     ori: high-copy-number ColE1/pMB1/pBR322/pUC origin of replication
   1317..1370    +  CDS            lacI (fragment): lac repressor; lacI; The lac repressor binds to the lac operator to inhibit transcription in E. coli. This inhibition can be relieved by adding lactose or isopropyl-β-D-thiogalactopyranoside (IPTG).
   1392..1410    +  promoter       T7 promoter: promoter for bacteriophage T7 RNA polymerase
   1454..1651    -  terminator     TEF terminator: Ashbya gossypii TEF terminator
   1659..2223    -  CDS            NrsR (fragment): nourseothricin acetyltransferase; Streptomyces noursei nat1; confers resistance to nourseothricin
   2638..2825    -  terminator     ADH1 terminator: S. cerevisiae ADH1; transcription terminator for the S. cerevisiae alcohol dehydrogenase 1 (ADH1) gene
   2853..3548    -  CDS            mScarlet: mScarlet is a basic (constitutively fluorescent) red fluorescent protein published in 2016, derived from synthetic construct. It has moderate acid sensitivity.
   3624..3642    -  promoter       SP6 promoter: promoter for bacteriophage SP6 RNA polymerase
   3705..3756    -  misc_feature   bom (fragment): basis of mobility region from pBR322
   3858..3893    -  CDS            rop (fragment): Rop protein, which maintains plasmids at low copy number; rop
   3988..4092    +  promoter       AmpR promoter: bla
   4093..375     +  CDS            AmpR (across the origin): β-lactamase; bla; confers resistance to ampicillin, carbenicillin, and related antibiotics
