[The description below was written by a language model from this plasmid's Addgene catalogue record and pLannotate feature annotations shown in this document.]
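Description:
pAPInt-mScarlet-Nat is a 4.6 kb integrative template plasmid built on the pFA6a backbone, designed for genetic engineering of the polymorphic black yeast Aureobasidium pullulans. In E. coli it is maintained as a high-copy plasmid through a ColE1/pUC-type origin and selected with ampicillin via the bla gene and its native promoter. No fungal replication origin is annotated, which fits the pFA6a design logic: the plasmid serves as a source of a cassette that is targeted into the genome rather than as an episomal expression vector.

The payload is a two-part module arranged in the same orientation. First comes an mScarlet red fluorescent protein coding sequence, codon optimized for A. pullulans, followed by the S. cerevisiae ADH1 terminator. No promoter is annotated upstream of it, as expected for a tag meant to be fused in frame to the 3' end of an endogenous gene and expressed from that gene's own promoter. Downstream lies the selection marker, nourseothricin acetyltransferase (nat1-derived, detected as a partial match, possibly reflecting sequence divergence from the reference), terminated by the Ashbya gossypii TEF terminator. An unannotated gap of roughly 400 bp sits upstream of the marker and presumably holds its promoter, but the record does not identify it. SP6 and T7 promoters flank the cassette as backbone remnants, and the short lacI, rop and bom fragments are likewise vestigial backbone sequences.

According to the record, the construct is used either to tag endogenous genes at the C terminus with mScarlet or to delete genes, with transformants selected on nourseothricin.
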