Addgene plasmid #236491: pAPInt-mScarlet-Nat
Purpose: Plasmid for deleting or C-terminally tagging endogenous genes with mScarlet and selection on Nat.
Depositing lab: Daniel Lew. Depositing organization: Massachusetts Institute of Technology. Publication: Optimized vectors for genetic engineering of Aureobasidium pullulans. Colarusso AV, Williams AM, Gladfelter AS, Wirshing ACE, Lew DJ. Mol Biol Cell. 2025 Jun 1;36(6):mr5. doi: 10.1091/mbc.E25-02-0059. Epub 2025 Apr 9. PubMed 40202829.
Backbone
  Vector backbone: pFA6A
  Vector type: Yeast Expression
  Selectable markers: Nourseothricin (Nat)
Growth in bacteria
  Bacterial resistance: Ampicillin, 100 μg/mL
  Growth temperature: 37°C
  Growth strain: DH5alpha
  Copy number: High Copy
Gene/Insert
  Gene/Insert name: mScarlet
  Species: Aureobasidium pullulans
  Mutation: Codon optimized for A. pullulans
  Cloning method: Gibson Cloning
Terms and licenses: Academic/Nonprofit Terms; Industry Terms: Not Available to Industry
How to cite: pAPInt-mScarlet-Nat was a gift from Daniel Lew (Addgene plasmid # 236491 ; http://n2t.net/addgene:236491 ; RRID:Addgene_236491)
